Addgene plasmid #116807: pHAGE-ALDH5A1__MAP3K5
Purpose: Lentiviral expression of ALDH5A1__MAP3K5 fusion
Depositing lab: Gordon Mills & Kenneth Scott. Depositing organization: Baylor College of Medicine. Publication: Systematic Functional Annotation of Somatic Mutations in Cancer. Ng PK, Li J, Jeong KJ, Shao S, Chen H, Tsang YH, Sengupta S, Wang Z, Bhavana VH, Tran R, Soewito S, Minussi DC, Moreno D, Kong K, Dogruluk T, Lu H, Gao J, Tokheim C, Zhou DC, Johnson AM, Zeng J, Ip CKM, Ju Z, Wester M, Yu S, Li Y, Vellano CP, Schultz N, Karchin R, Ding L, Lu Y, Cheung LWT, Chen K, Shaw KR, Meric-Bernstam F, Scott KL, Yi S, Sahni N, Liang H, Mills GB. Cancer Cell. 2018 Mar 12;33(3):450-462.e10. doi: 10.1016/j.ccell.2018.01.021. PubMed 29533785.
Backbone
  Vector backbone: pHAGE
  Vector type: Lentiviral
Growth in bacteria
  Bacterial resistance: Ampicillin, 100 μg/mL
  Growth temperature: 37°C
  Growth strain: Stbl3
  Copy number: High Copy
Gene/Insert
  Gene/Insert name: ALDH5A1__MAP3K5
  Species: H. sapiens (human)
  Cloning method: Gateway Cloning
Terms and licenses: Academic/Nonprofit Terms; Industry Terms: Not Available to Industry
How to cite: pHAGE-ALDH5A1__MAP3K5 was a gift from Gordon Mills & Kenneth Scott (Addgene plasmid # 116807 ; http://n2t.net/addgene:116807 ; RRID:Addgene_116807)
