[The description below was written by a language model from this plasmid's Addgene catalogue record and pLannotate feature annotations shown in this document.]
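Description:
pHAGE-ALDH5A1__MAP3K5 is an HIV-1-based lentiviral expression plasmid built on the pHAGE backbone and used to deliver a human ALDH5A1–MAP3K5 gene fusion into mammalian cells. It is propagated in E. coli through a high-copy ColE1/pUC-type origin with ampicillin selection (β-lactamase), and the record lists a recombination-deficient strain (Stbl3) as host, as is usual for plasmids carrying repeated LTRs. The viral portion contains a truncated 5' LTR, the Ψ packaging signal with an adjoining gag fragment, the Rev response element for Rev-dependent nuclear export of the genomic RNA, the cPPT/CTS, and a ΔU3 self-inactivating 3' LTR. The transfer genome can therefore be packaged when helper functions are supplied in trans, but its LTR promoter activity is lost after integration.

Between the LTRs, the human EF-1α promoter drives the fusion insert, which was introduced by Gateway cloning. The annotation shows an ALDH5A1 fragment of about 0.7 kb followed by a short MAP3K5 (ASK1) fragment of roughly 135 bp. These are bounded and separated by attB1, attB2 and attB4 remnants, which suggests the two partners were assembled by multisite recombination. A V5 epitope tag lies just downstream, though the record does not confirm that it is in frame with the fusion. An EMCV IRES then allows translation of puromycin N-acetyltransferase from the same transcript, so transduced cells can be selected with puromycin, and a WPRE enhances transcript expression. The construct comes from a collection made for systematic functional annotation of somatic alterations in cancer, where such fusions are stably expressed in cell models to test their effects.
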