Features (pLannotate 1.2.2; 29 found; start..end, strand, type, name):
    377..634     +  LTR            5' LTR (truncated): truncated 5' long terminal repeat (LTR) from HIV-1
    681..806     +  misc_feature   HIV-1 Ψ: packaging signal of human immunodeficiency virus type 1
    790..1128    +  CDS            HIV-1 gag (fragment): gag protein from human immunodeficiency virus 1; gag
   1303..1536    +  misc_feature   RRE: The Rev response element (RRE) of HIV-1 allows for Rev-dependent mRNA export from the nucleus to the cytoplasm.
   1913..2013    +  CDS            Rev (fragment): human immunodeficiency virus 1 (HIV-1) Rev protein; rev; enhances nuclear export of unspliced and incompletely spliced viral mRNAs
   2058..2175    +  misc_feature   cPPT/CTS: central polypurine tract and central termination sequence of HIV-1
   2223..3401    +  promoter       EF-1α promoter: strong constitutive promoter for human elongation factor EF-1α
   3422..3439    +  protein_bind   attB1 (fragment): mutant version of attB; core recombination site for the Gateway® BP reaction BP Clonase™
   3445..4170    +  CDS            ALDH5A1 (fragment): SSDH_HUMAN - Also known as SSADH. Experimental evidence at protein level: Swiss-Prot protein existence level 1. Catalyzes one step in the degradation of the inhibitory neurotransmitter gamma-aminobutyric acid (GABA). From Homo sapiens (Human).
   4174..4194    -  protein_bind   attB2: mutant version of attB; core recombination site for the Gateway® BP reaction BP Clonase™
   4198..4332    +  CDS            MAP3K5 (fragment): M3K5_HUMAN - Also known as ASK1, MAPKKK5, MEKK5. Experimental evidence at protein level: Swiss-Prot protein existence level 1. Serine/threonine kinase which acts as an essential component of the MAP kinase signal transduction pathway. Plays an important role in the cascades of cellular responses evoked by changes in the environment. Mediates signaling for determination of cell fate such as differentiation and survival. Plays a crucial role in the apoptosis signal transduction pathway through mitochondria-dependent caspase activation. MAP3K5/ASK1 is required for the innate immune response, whic
   4340..4358    -  protein_bind   attB4 (fragment): mutant version of attB; core recombination site for the Gateway® BP reaction BP Clonase™
   4414..4455    +  CDS            V5 tag: epitope tag from simian virus 5
   4581..5043    +  misc_feature   IRES: internal ribosome entry site (IRES) of the encephalomyocarditis virus (EMCV)
   5057..5654    +  CDS            PuroR (fragment): puromycin N-acetyltransferase; pac from Streptomyces; confers resistance to puromycin
   5670..6258    +  misc_feature   WPRE: woodchuck hepatitis virus posttranscriptional regulatory element
   6266..6331    +  CDS            nef (fragment): NEF_HV1Z2 - Experimental evidence at protein level: Swiss-Prot protein existence level 1. Extracellular Nef protein targets CD4(+) T-lymphocytes for apoptosis by interacting with CXCR4 surface receptors. From Human immunodeficiency virus type 1 group M subtype D (isolate Z2/CDC-Z34) (HIV-1).
   6333..6566    +  LTR            3' LTR (ΔU3): self-inactivating 3' long terminal repeat (LTR) from HIV-1
   6771..6875    +  promoter       AmpR promoter: bla
   6876..7736    +  CDS            AmpR: β-lactamase; bla; confers resistance to ampicillin, carbenicillin, and related antibiotics
   7907..8495    +  rep_origin     ori: high-copy-number ColE1/pMB1/pBR322/pUC origin of replication
   8678..8732    +  CDS            lacI (fragment): lac repressor; lacI; The lac repressor binds to the lac operator to inhibit transcription in E. coli. This inhibition can be relieved by adding lactose or isopropyl-β-D-thiogalactopyranoside (IPTG).
   8738..8831    +  rep_origin     SV40 ori (fragment): SV40 origin of replication
   8856..8893    +  CDS            lacI (fragment): lac repressor; lacI; The lac repressor binds to the lac operator to inhibit transcription in E. coli. This inhibition can be relieved by adding lactose or isopropyl-β-D-thiogalactopyranoside (IPTG).
   8906..8927    +  protein_bind   CAP binding site: CAP binding activates transcription in the presence of cAMP. E. coli catabolite activator protein
   8942..8972    +  promoter       lac promoter: promoter for the E. coli lac operon
   8980..8996    +  protein_bind   lac operator: The lac repressor binds to the lac operator to inhibit transcription in E. coli. This inhibition can be relieved by adding lactose or isopropyl-β-D-thiogalactopyranoside (IPTG). lac repressor encoded by lacI
   9030..9113    +  polyA_signal   SV40 poly(A) signal (fragment): SV40 polyadenylation signal
   9280..329     +  CDS            nef (fragment) (across the origin): NEF_HV1BR - Experimental evidence at protein level: Swiss-Prot protein existence level 1. Extracellular Nef protein targets CD4(+) T-lymphocytes for apoptosis by interacting with CXCR4 surface receptors (PubMed:14990729). From Human immunodeficiency virus type 1 group M subtype B (isolate BRU/LAI) (HIV-1).
>Addgene plasmid #116807 | pHAGE-ALDH5A1__MAP3K5 | addgene full sequence | sequence record 241776 | Addgene NGS Result
TGGAAGGGCTAATTCACTCCCAAAGAAGACAAGATATCCTTGATCTGTGGATCTACCACACACAAGGCTA
CTTCCCTGATTAGCAGAACTACACACCAGGGCCAGGGGTCAGATATCCACTGACCTTTGGATGGTGCTAC
AAGCTAGTACCAGTTGAGCCAGATAAGGTAGAAGAGGCCAATAAAGGAGAGAACACCAGCTTGTTACACC
CTGTGAGCCTGCATGGGATGGATGACCCGGAGAGAGAAGTGTTAGAGTGGAGGTTTGACAGCCGCCTAGC
ATTTCATCACGTGGCCCGAGAGCTGCATCCGGAGTACTTCAAGAACTGCTGATATCGAGCTTGCTACAAG
GGACTTTCCGCTGGGGACTTTCCAGGGAGGCGTGGCCTGGGCGGGACTGGGGAGTGGCGAGCCCTCAGAT
CCTGCATATAAGCAGCTGCTTTTTGCCTGTACTGGGTCTCTCTGGTTAGACCAGATCTGAGCCTGGGAGC
TCTCTGGCTAACTAGGGAACCCACTGCTTAAGCCTCAATAAAGCTTGCCTTGAGTGCTTCAAGTAGTGTG
TGCCCGTCTGTTGTGTGACTCTGGTAACTAGAGATCCCTCAGACCCTTTTAGTCAGTGTGGAAAATCTCT
AGCAGTGGCGCCCGAACAGGGACTTGAAAGCGAAAGGGAAACCAGAGGAGCTCTCTCGACGCAGGACTCG
GCTTGCTGAAGCGCGCACGGCAAGAGGCGAGGGGCGGCGACTGGTGAGTACGCCAAAAATTTTGACTAGC
GGAGGCTAGAAGGAGAGAGATGGGTGCGAGAGCGTCAGTATTAAGCGGGGGAGAATTAGATCGCGATGGG
AAAAAATTCGGTTAAGGCCAGGGGGAAAGAAAAAATATAAATTAAAACATATAGTATGGGCAAGCAGGGA
GCTAGAACGATTCGCAGTTAATCCTGGCCTGTTAGAAACATCAGAAGGCTGTAGACAAATACTGGGACAG
CTACAACCATCCCTTCAGACAGGATCAGAAGAACTTAGATCATTATATAATACAGTAGCAACCCTCTATT
GTGTGCATCAAAGGATAGAGATAAAAGACACCAAGGAAGCTTTAGACAAGATAGAGGAAGAGCAAAACAA
AAGTAAGACCACCGCACAGCAAGCGGCCGGCCGCTGATCTTCAGACCTGGAGGAGGAGATATGAGGGACA
ATTGGAGAAGTGAATTATATAAATATAAAGTAGTAAAAATTGAACCATTAGGAGTAGCACCCACCAAGGC
AAAGAGAAGAGTGGTGCAGAGAGAAAAAAGAGCAGTGGGAATAGGAGCTTTGTTCCTTGGGTTCTTGGGA
GCAGCAGGAAGCACTATGGGCGCAGCGTCAATGACGCTGACGGTACAGGCCAGACAATTATTGTCTGGTA
TAGTGCAGCAGCAGAACAATTTGCTGAGGGCTATTGAGGCGCAACAGCATCTGTTGCAACTCACAGTCTG
GGGCATCAAGCAGCTCCAGGCAAGAATCCTGGCTGTGGAAAGATACCTAAAGGATCAACAGCTCCTGGGG
ATTTGGGGTTGCTCTGGAAAACTCATTTGCACCACTGCTGTGCCTTGGAATGCTAGTTGGAGTAATAAAT
CTCTGGAACAGATTTGGAATCACACGACCTGGATGGAGTGGGACAGAGAAATTAACAATTACACAAGCTT
AATACACTCCTTAATTGAAGAATCGCAAAACCAGCAAGAAAAGAATGAACAAGAATTATTGGAATTAGAT
AAATGGGCAAGTTTGTGGAATTGGTTTAACATAACAAATTGGCTGTGGTATATAAAATTATTCATAATGA
TAGTAGGAGGCTTGGTAGGTTTAAGAATAGTTTTTGCTGTACTTTCTATAGTGAATAGAGTTAGGCAGGG
ATATTCACCATTATCGTTTCAGACCCACCTCCCAACCCCGAGGGGACCCGACAGGCCCGAAGGAATAGAA
GAAGAAGGTGGAGAGAGAGACAGAGACAGATCCATTCGATTAGTGAACGGATCTCGACGGTATCGCCGAA
TTCACAAATGGCAGTATTCATCCACAATTTTAAAAGAAAAGGGGGGATTGGGGGGTACAGTGCAGGGGAA
AGAATAGTAGACATAATAGCAACAGACATACAAACTAAAGAATTACAAAAACAAATTACAAAAATTCAAA
ATTTTCGGGTTTATTACAGGGACAGCAGAGATCCAGTTTGGACTAGTCGTGAGGCTCCGGTGCCCGTCAG
TGGGCAGAGCGCACATCGCCCACAGTCCCCGAGAAGTTGGGGGGAGGGGTCGGCAATTGAACCGGTGCCT
AGAGAAGGTGGCGCGGGGTAAACTGGGAAAGTGATGTCGTGTACTGGCTCCGCCTTTTTCCCGAGGGTGG
GGGAGAACCGTATATAAGTGCAGTAGTCGCCGTGAACGTTCTTTTTCGCAACGGGTTTGCCGCCAGAACA
CAGGTAAGTGCCGTGTGTGGTTCCCGCGGGCCTGGCCTCTTTACGGGTTATGGCCCTTGCGTGCCTTGAA
TTACTTCCACCTGGCTGCAGTACGTGATTCTTGATCCCGAGCTTCGGGTTGGAAGTGGGTGGGAGAGTTC
GAGGCCTTGCGCTTAAGGAGCCCCTTCGCCTCGTGCTTGAGTTGAGGCCTGGCCTGGGCGCTGGGGCCGC
CGCGTGCGAATCTGGTGGCACCTTCGCGCCTGTCTCGCTGCTTTCGATAAGTCTCTAGCCATTTAAAATT
TTTGATGACCTGCTGCGACGCTTTTTTTCTGGCAAGATAGTCTTGTAAATGCGGGCCAAGATCTGCACAC
TGGTATTTCGGTTTTTGGGGCCGCGGGCGGCGACGGGGCCCGTGCGTCCCAGCGCACATGTTCGGCGAGG
CGGGGCCTGCGAGCGCGGCCACCGAGAATCGGACGGGGGTAGTCTCAAGCTGGCCGGCCTGCTCTGGTGC
CTGGCCTCGCGCCGCCGTGTATCGCCCCGCCCTGGGCGGCAAGGCTGGCCCGGTCGGCACCAGTTGCGTG
AGCGGAAAGATGGCCGCTTCCCGGCCCTGCTGCAGGGAGCTCAAAATGGAGGACGCGGCGCTCGGGAGAG
CGGGCGGGTGAGTCACCCACACAAAGGAAAAGGGCCTTTCCGTCCTCAGCCGTCGCTTCATGTGACTCCA
CGGAGTACCGGGCGCCGTCCAGGCACCTCGATTAGTTCTCGAGCTTTTGGAGTACGTCGTCTTTAGGTTG
GGGGGAGGGGTTTTATGCGATGGAGTTTCCCCACACTGAGTGGGTGGAGACTGAAGTTAGGCCAGCTTGG
CACTTGATGTAATTCTCCTTGGAATTTGCCCTTTTTGAGTTTGGATCTTGGTTCATTCTCAAGCCTCAGA
CAGTGGTTCAAAGTTTTTTTCTTCCATTTCAGGTGTCGTGAAGCGGCCCTGCAGATATCAACAAGTTTGT
ACAAAAAAGTTGGCATGGCGACCTGCATTTGGCTGCGGAGCTGTGGGGCCCGGCGCCTCGGGTCGACGTT
TCCAGGCTGCCGCCTCCGCCCCCGCGCCGGCGGCCTGGTCCCTGCCTCCGGGCCTGCGCCCGGCCCGGCC
CAGCTCCGCTGCTACGCTGGGCGCCTGGCGGGCCTCTCTGCGGCGCTGCTGCGCACCGACAGCTTCGTGG
GCGGCCGCTGGCTCCCGGCCGCCGCCACCTTCCCCGTGCAAGACCCGGCCAGCGGCGCCGCTCTGGGCAT
GGTAGCCGACTGCGGGGTGCGAGAGGCCCGCGCCGCCGTGCGCGCTGCCTACGAGGCTTTCTGCCGCTGG
AGGGAGGTCTCCGCCAAGGAGAGGAGTTCATTACTTCGGAAGTGGTACAATTTAATGATACAAAATAAGG
ATGACCTTGCCAGAATAATCACAGCTGAAAGTGGAAAGCCACTGAAGGAGGCACATGGAGAAATTCTCTA
TTCCGCCTTTTTCCTAGAGTGGTTCTCTGAGGAAGCCCGCCGTGTTTACGGAGACATTATCCACACCCCG
GCAAAGGACAGGCGGGCCCTGGTCCTCAAGCAGCCCATAGGCGTGGCTGCAGTCATCACCCCGTGGAATT
TCCCCAGTGCCATGATCACCCGGAAGGTGGGGGCCGCCCTGGCAGCCGGCTGTACTGTCGTGGTGAAGCC
TGCCGAAGACACGCCCTTCTCCGCCCTGGCCCTGGCTGAGTCCCAGCTTTCTTGTACAAAGTGGTTCTTT
TTGGCTGAAGATTATACACTATTGGATGTTCTCTACTATGTTACACGTGATGACTTAAAATGCTTGAGAC
TAAGGGGAGGGATGCTGTGCACACTGTGGAAGGCTATCATTGACTTTCGAAACAAACAGACTTGACACCC
AACTTTTCTATACAAAGTGGTTGATATCCAGCACAGTGGCGGCCGCTCGAGTCTAGAGGGCCCGCGGTTC
GAAGGTAAGCCTATCCCTAACCCTCTCCTCGGTCTCGATTCTACGCGTACCGGTTAGTAATGAGATCCCT
CCCCCCCCCCTAACGTTACTGGCCGAAGCCGCTTGGAATAAGGCCGGTGTGCGTTTGTCTATATGTTATT
TTCCACCATATTGCCGTCTTTTGGCAATGTGAGGGCCCGGAAACCTGGCCCTGTCTTCTTGACGAGCATT
CCTAGGGGTCTTTCCCCTCTCGCCAAAGGAATGCAAGGTCTGTTGAATGTCGTGAAGGAAGCAGTTCCTC
TGGAAGCTTCTTGAAGACAAACAACGTCTGTAGCGACCCTTTGCAGGCAGCGGAACCCCCCACCTGGCGA
CAGGTGCCTCTGCGGCCAAAAGCCACGTGTATAAGATACACCTGCAAAGGCGGCACAACCCCAGTGCCAC
GTTGTGAGTTGGATAGTTGTGGAAAGAGTCAAATGGCTCTCCTCAAGCGTATTCAACAAGGGGCTGAAGG
ATGCCCAGAAGGTACCCCATTGTATGGGATCTGATCTGGGGCCTCGGTGCACATGCTTTACATGTGTTTA
GTCGAGGTTAAAAAAACGTCTAGGCCCCCCGAACCACGGGGACGTGGTTTTCCTTTGAAAAACACGATGA
TAATATGGCCACACATATGACCGAGTACAAGCCCACGGTGCGCCTCGCCACCCGCGACGACGTCCCCAGG
GCCGTACGCACCCTCGCCGCCGCGTTCGCCGACTACCCCGCCACGCGCCACACCGTCGATCCGGACCGCC
ACATCGAGCGGGTCACCGAGCTGCAAGAACTCTTCCTCACGCGCGTCGGGCTCGACATCGGCAAGGTGTG
GGTCGCGGACGACGGCGCCGCGGTGGCGGTCTGGACCACGCCGGAGAGCGTCGAAGCGGGGGCGGTGTTC
GCCGAGATCGGCCCGCGCATGGCCGAGTTGAGCGGTTCCCGGCTGGCCGCGCAGCAACAGATGGAAGGCC
TCCTGGCGCCGCACCGGCCCAAGGAGCCCGCGTGGTTCCTGGCCACCGTCGGCGTCTCGCCCGACCACCA
GGGCAAGGGTCTGGGCAGCGCCGTCGTGCTCCCCGGAGTGGAGGCGGCCGAGCGCGCCGGGGTGCCCGCC
TTCCTGGAGACCTCCGCGCCCCGCAACCTCCCCTTCTACGAGCGGCTCGGCTTCACCGTCACCGCCGACG
TCGAGGTGCCCGAAGGACCGCGCACCTGGTGCATGACCCGCAAGCCCGGTGCCTAAATCGATAGATCCTA
ATCAACCTCTGGATTACAAAATTTGTGAAAGATTGACTGGTATTCTTAACTATGTTGCTCCTTTTACGCT
ATGTGGATACGCTGCTTTAATGCCTTTGTATCATGCTATTGCTTCCCGTATGGCTTTCATTTTCTCCTCC
TTGTATAAATCCTGGTTGCTGTCTCTTTATGAGGAGTTGTGGCCCGTTGTCAGGCAACGTGGCGTGGTGT
GCACTGTGTTTGCTGACGCAACCCCCACTGGTTGGGGCATTGCCACCACCTGTCAGCTCCTTTCCGGGAC
TTTCGCTTTCCCCCTCCCTATTGCCACGGCGGAACTCATCGCCGCCTGCCTTGCCCGCTGCTGGACAGGG
GCTCGGCTGTTGGGCACTGACAATTCCGTGGTGTTGTCGGGGAAATCATCGTCCTTTCCTTGGCTGCTCG
CCTGTGTTGCCACCTGGATTCTGCGCGGGACGTCCTTCTGCTACGTCCCTTCGGCCCTCAATCCAGCGGA
CCTTCCTTCCCGCGGCCTGCTGCCGGCTCTGCGGCCTCTTCCGCGTCTTCGCCTTCGCCCTCAGACGAGT
CGGATCTCCCTTTGGGCCGCCTCCCCGCCTGAGATCCTTTAAGACCAATGACTTACAAGGCAGCTGTAGA
TCTTAGCCACTTTTTAAAAGAAAAGGGGGGACTGGAAGGGCTAATTCACTCCCAACGAAGACAAGATCTG
CTTTTTGCTTGTACTGGGTCTCTCTGGTTAGACCAGATCTGAGCCTGGGAGCTCTCTGGCTAACTAGGGA
ACCCACTGCTTAAGCCTCAATAAAGCTTGCCTTGAGTGCTTCAAGTAGTGTGTGCCCGTCTGTTGTGTGA
CTCTGGTAACTAGAGATCCCTCAGACCCTTTTAGTCAGTGTGGAAAATCTCTAGCAGTAGTAGTTCATGT
CATCTTATTATTCAGTATTTATAACTTGCAAAGAAATGAATATCAGAGAGTGAGAGGCCCGGGTTAATTA
AGGAAAGGGCTAGATCATTCTTGAAGACGAAAGGGCCTCGTGATACGCCTATTTTTATAGGTTAATGTCA
TGATAATAATGGTTTCTTAGACGTCAGGTGGCACTTTTCGGGGAAATGTGCGCGGAACCCCTATTTGTTT
ATTTTTCTAAATACATTCAAATATGTATCCGCTCATGAGACAATAACCCTGATAAATGCTTCAATAATAT
TGAAAAAGGAAGAGTATGAGTATTCAACATTTCCGTGTCGCCCTTATTCCCTTTTTTGCGGCATTTTGCC
TTCCTGTTTTTGCTCACCCAGAAACGCTGGTGAAAGTAAAAGATGCTGAAGATCAGTTGGGTGCACGAGT
GGGTTACATCGAACTGGATCTCAACAGCGGTAAGATCCTTGAGAGTTTTCGCCCCGAAGAACGTTTTCCA
ATGATGAGCACTTTTAAAGTTCTGCTATGTGGCGCGGTATTATCCCGTGTTGACGCCGGGCAAGAGCAAC
TCGGTCGCCGCATACACTATTCTCAGAATGACTTGGTTGAGTACTCACCAGTCACAGAAAAGCATCTTAC
GGATGGCATGACAGTAAGAGAATTATGCAGTGCTGCCATAACCATGAGTGATAACACTGCGGCCAACTTA
CTTCTGACAACGATCGGAGGACCGAAGGAGCTAACCGCTTTTTTGCACAACATGGGGGATCATGTAACTC
GCCTTGATCGTTGGGAACCGGAGCTGAATGAAGCCATACCAAACGACGAGCGTGACACCACGATGCCTGT
AGCAATGGCAACAACGTTGCGCAAACTATTAACTGGCGAACTACTTACTCTAGCTTCCCGGCAACAATTA
ATAGACTGGATGGAGGCGGATAAAGTTGCAGGACCACTTCTGCGCTCGGCCCTTCCGGCTGGCTGGTTTA
TTGCTGATAAATCTGGAGCCGGTGAGCGTGGGTCTCGCGGTATCATTGCAGCACTGGGGCCAGATGGTAA
GCCCTCCCGTATCGTAGTTATCTACACGACGGGGAGTCAGGCAACTATGGATGAACGAAATAGACAGATC
GCTGAGATAGGTGCCTCACTGATTAAGCATTGGTAACTGTCAGACCAAGTTTACTCATATATACTTTAGA
TTGATTTAAAACTTCATTTTTAATTTAAAAGGATCTAGGTGAAGATCCTTTTTGATAATCTCATGACCAA
AATCCCTTAACGTGAGTTTTCGTTCCACTGAGCGTCAGACCCCGTAGAAAAGATCAAAGGATCTTCTTGA
GATCCTTTTTTTCTGCGCGTAATCTGCTGCTTGCAAACAAAAAAACCACCGCTACCAGCGGTGGTTTGTT
TGCCGGATCAAGAGCTACCAACTCTTTTTCCGAAGGTAACTGGCTTCAGCAGAGCGCAGATACCAAATAC
TGTTCTTCTAGTGTAGCCGTAGTTAGGCCACCACTTCAAGAACTCTGTAGCACCGCCTACATACCTCGCT
CTGCTAATCCTGTTACCAGTGGCTGCTGCCAGTGGCGATAAGTCGTGTCTTACCGGGTTGGACTCAAGAC
GATAGTTACCGGATAAGGCGCAGCGGTCGGGCTGAACGGGGGGTTCGTGCACACAGCCCAGCTTGGAGCG
AACGACCTACACCGAACTGAGATACCTACAGCGTGAGCTATGAGAAAGCGCCACGCTTCCCGAAGGGAGA
AAGGCGGACAGGTATCCGGTAAGCGGCAGGGTCGGAACAGGAGAGCGCACGAGGGAGCTTCCAGGGGGAA
ACGCCTGGTATCTTTATAGTCCTGTCGGGTTTCGCCACCTCTGACTTGAGCGTCGATTTTTGTGATGCTC
GTCAGGGGGGCGGAGCCTATGGAAAAACGCCAGCAACGCGGCCTTTTTACGGTTCCTGGCCTTTTGCTGG
CCTTTTGCTCACATGTTCTTTCCTGCGTTATCCCCTGATTCTGTGGATAACCGTATTACCGCCTTTGAGT
GAGCTGATACCGCTCGCCGCAGCCGAACGACCGAGCGCAGCGAGTCAGTGAGCGAGGAAGCGGAAGAGCG
CCCAATACGCAAACCGCCTCTCCCCGCGCGTTGGCCGATTCATTAATGCAGCAAGCTCATGGCTGACTAA
TTTTTTTTATTTATGCAGAGGCCGAGGCCGCCTCGGCCTCTGAGCTATTCCAGAAGTAGTGAGGAGGCTT
TTTTGGAGGCCTAGGCTTTTGCAAAAAGCTCCCCGTGGCACGACAGGTTTCCCGACTGGAAAGCGGGCAG
TGAGCGCAACGCAATTAATGTGAGTTAGCTCACTCATTAGGCACCCCAGGCTTTACACTTTATGCTTCCG
GCTCGTATGTTGTGTGGAATTGTGAGCGGATAACAATTTCACACAGGAAACAGCTATGACATGATTACGA
ATTTCACAAATAAAGCATTTTTTTCACTGCATTCTAGTTGTGGTTTGTCCAAACTCATCAATGTATCTTA
TCATGTCTGGATCAACTGGATAACTCAAGCTAACCAAAATCATCCCAAACTTCCCACCCCATACCCTATT
ACCACTGCCAATTACCTGTGGTTTCATTTACTCTAAACCTGTGATTCCTCTGAATTATTTTCATTTTAAA
GAAATTGTATTTGTTAAATATGTACTACAAACTTAGTAGT
