>Addgene plasmid #116807 | pHAGE-ALDH5A1__MAP3K5 | depositor partial sequence | sequence record 219683 | insert
ATGGCGACCTGCATTTGGCTGCGGAGCTGTGGGGCCCGGCGCCTCGGGTCGACGTTTCCAGGCTGCCGCC
TCCGCCCCCGCGCCGGCGGCCTGGTCCCTGCCTCCGGGCCTGCGCCCGGCCCGGCCCAGCTCCGCTGCTA
CGCTGGGCGCCTGGCGGGCCTCTCTGCGGCGCTGCTGCGCACCGACAGCTTCGTGGGCGGCCGCTGGCTC
CCGGCCGCCGCCACCTTCCCCGTGCAAGACCCGGCCAGCGGCGCCGCTCTGGGCATGGTAGCCGACTGCG
GGGTGCGAGAGGCCCGCGCCGCCGTGCGCGCTGCCTACGAGGCTTTCTGCCGCTGGAGGGAGGTCTCCGC
CAAGGAGAGGAGTTCATTACTTCGGAAGTGGTACAATTTAATGATACAAAATAAGGATGACCTTGCCAGA
ATAATCACAGCTGAAAGTGGAAAGCCACTGAAGGAGGCACATGGAGAAATTCTCTATTCCGCCTTTTTCC
TAGAGTGGTTCTCTGAGGAAGCCCGCCGTGTTTACGGAGACATTATCCACACCCCGGCAAAGGACAGGCG
GGCCCTGGTCCTCAAGCAGCCCATAGGCGTGGCTGCAGTCATCACCCCGTGGAATTTCCCCAGTGCCATG
ATCACCCGGAAGGTGGGGGCCGCCCTGGCAGCCGGCTGTACTGTCGTGGTGAAGCCTGCCGAAGACACGC
CCTTCTCCGCCCTGGCCCTGGCTGAGTCCCAGCTTTCTTGTACAAAGTGGTTCTTTTTGGCTGAAGATTA
TACACTATTGGATGTTCTCTACTATGTTACACGTGATGACTTAAAATGCTTGAGACTAAGGGGAGGGATG
CTGTGCACACTGTGGAAGGCTATCATTGACTTTCGAAACAAACAGACTTGA
